>Addgene plasmid #42342 | PAP39A | depositor partial sequence | sequence record 57175 | PAP39A sequence 1141 bps
CATATGCACCATCATCATCATCATTCTTCTGGTGTAGATCTGGGTACCGAGAACCTGTACTTCCAATCCA
TGCGCACCGGCTACCGAGTCTTCTCGGCCAACTCCACGGCCGCCTGCACGGAGCTGGCCAAGCGCATCAC
AGAGCGCCTTGGTGCTGAATTGGGGAAGTCTGTTGTATATCAAGAGACCAATGGAGAAACAAGAGTTGAA
ATAAAAGAATCTGTTCGTGGCCAAGATATTTTCATTATACAGACAATACCCAGAGATGTGAATACAGCTG
TGATGGAGTTGCTCATCATGGCTTACGCACTGAAGACTGCCTGTGCCAGGAACATTATTGGGGTCATCCC
CTACTTCCCCTACAGCAAGCAGAGCAAGATGAGGAAGAGGGGTTCCATTGTGTGCAAGCTGCTAGCATCC
ATGCTGGCGAAAGCAGGTTTAACTCACATTATCACTATGGATCTTCATCAAAAGGAAATACAAGGCTTTT
TCAGCTTTCCTGTGGACAACCTTAGAGCCTCACCTTTCCTGCTTCAGTATATCCAGGAAGAAATTCCAAA
TTACAGAAATGCAGTCATTGTAGCTAAGTCTCCTGATGCTGCAAAGAGGGCCCAGTCCTATGCGGAGAGA
CTGCGTCTGGGTTTGGCCGTCATTCACGGGGAAGCTCAGTGCACGGAACTGGACATGGACGATGGTCGTC
ACTCCCCGCCTATGGTCAAAAATGCTACTGTGCACCCAGGCCTGGAGTTGCCATTGATGATGGCCAAAGA
GAAGCCACCGATAACTGTAGTTGGAGATGTTGGAGGCCGCATCGCAATCATCGTGGATGACATTATTGAC
GATGTGGAGAGTTTTGTTGCTGCCGCGGAGATCCTGAAAGAGAGAGGCGCCTATAAGATCTATGTTATGG
CCACCCACGGCATCCTGTCTGCAGAGGCCCCTCGCCTGATTGAGGAGTCCTCCGTAGACGAGGTGGTGGT
GACGAATACTGTCCCTCATGAGGTTCAGAAGCTGCAGTGTCCCAAGATAAAGACTGTGGATATCAGTTTG
ATTCTTTCTGAAGCCATTCGGAGAATCCACAATGGAGAGTCCATGGCCTACCTTTTCCGAAACTAACAGT
AAAGGTGGATACGGATCCGAA
