>Addgene plasmid #42342 | PAP39A | addgene partial sequence | sequence record 59285 | T7 5'-TAATACGACTCACTATAGGG-3'
ATTCCCTCTAGAAATAATTTTGTTTAACTTTAAGAAGGAGATATACATATGCACCATCATCATCATCATT
CTTCTGGTGTAGATCTGGGTACCGAGAACCTGTACTTCCAATCCATGCGCACCGGCTACCGAGTCTTCTC
GGCCAACTCCACGGCCGCCTGCACGGAGCTGGCCAAGCGCATCACAGAGCGCCTTGGTGCTGAATTGGGG
AAGTCTGTTGTATATCAAGAGACCAATGGAGAAACAAGAGTTGAAATAAAAGAATCTGTTCGTGGCCAAG
ATATTTTCATTATACAGACAATACCCAGAGATGTGAATACAGCTGTGATGGAGTTGCTCATCATGGCTTA
CGCACTGAAGACTGCCTGTGCCAGGAACATTATTGGGGTCATCCCCTACTTCCCCTACAGCAAGCAGAGC
AAGATGAGGAAGAGGGGTTCCATTGTGTGCAAGCTGCTAGCATCCATGCTGGCGAAAGCAGGTTTAACTC
ACATTATCACTATGGATCTTCATCAAAAGGAAATACAAGGCTTTTTCAGCTTTCCTGTGGACAACCTTAG
AGCCTCACCTTTCCTGCTTCAGTATATCCAGGAAGAAATTCCAAATTACAGAAATGCAGTCATTGTAGCT
AAGTCTCCTGATGCTGCAAAGAGGGCCCAGTCCTATGCGGAGAGACTGCGTCTGGGTTTGGCCGTCATTC
ACGGGGAAGCTCAGTGCACGGAACTGGACATGGACGATGGTCGTCACTCCCCGCCTATGGTCAAAAATGC
TACTGTGCACCCAGGCCTGGAGTTGCCATTGATGATGGCCAAAGAGAAGCCACCGATAACTGTAGTTGGA
GATGTTGGAGGCCGCATCGCAATCATCGTGGATGACATTATTGACGATGTGGAGAGTTTTGTTGCTGCCG
CGGAGATCCTGAAAGAGAGAGGCGCCTATAAGATCTATGTTATGGCCACCCACGGCATCCTGTCTGCAGA
GGCCCCTCGCCTGATTGAGGAGTCCTC
