[The description below was written by a language model from this plasmid's Addgene catalogue record.]
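Description:
PAP39A is a bacterial expression plasmid built on the pNIC28-Bsa4 backbone from the Structural Genomics Consortium, made to produce recombinant human protein in E. coli for structure determination. It is recorded as a high-copy plasmid selected with kanamycin. No feature table accompanies the entry, so the origin of replication and promoter are not explicitly stated. The listed sequencing primers (T7 forward and T7 terminator) indicate that the insert lies between T7 promoter and terminator sequences. This fits the depositor's recommendation of a DE3-type expression strain, which supplies T7 RNA polymerase, carrying a rare-codon tRNA plasmid.

The insert of about 1.1 kb derives from human PRPSAP1, which encodes phosphoribosyl pyrophosphate synthetase-associated protein 1, also known as PAP39. It was introduced by ligation-independent cloning. The record cautions that the insert may not be the full open reading frame, as is common for constructs trimmed to a crystallisable domain. The mutation field only refers to the depositor comments, which give no sequence changes, so any differences from the reference sequence are not defined here. The protein is expressed with an N-terminal hexahistidine tag followed by a TEV protease cleavage site. This allows capture by immobilised metal affinity chromatography and later removal of the tag to give near-native protein.

The construct is linked to a deposited crystal structure, and its typical use is overexpression and purification of PAP39 for crystallography or for related biochemical and biophysical studies. Distribution is limited to academic and nonprofit users.
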