Addgene plasmid #42342: PAP39A
Purpose: Bacterial expression for structure determination; may not be full ORF
Depositing lab: Nicola Burgess-Brown. Depositing organization: University of Oxford.
Backbone
  Vector backbone: pNIC28-Bsa4
  Backbone manufacturer: SGC
  Vector type: Bacterial Expression
Growth in bacteria
  Bacterial resistance: Kanamycin, 50 μg/mL
  Growth temperature: 37°C
  Growth strain: Mach1 ;
  Copy number: High Copy
Gene/Insert
  Gene/Insert name: PAP39A (alt names: PRPSAP1___; gi|14290488; PDB:2C4K)
  Species: H. sapiens (human)
  Insert size (bp): 1141
  Mutation: See Comments
  GenBank ID: PRPSAP1___ gi|14290488
  Entrez Gene: PRPSAP1 (a.k.a. PAP39)
  Tag / fusion protein: His6-TEV (N terminal on insert)
  Cloning method: Ligation Independent Cloning
  Sequencing primers: 5′ T7; 3′ T7-term
Terms and licenses: Academic/Nonprofit Terms; Industry Terms: Not Available to Industry
Depositor comments: http://www.thesgc.org/structures/2C4K/ Use BL21(DE3)-R3-pRARE2 strain for expression.
How to cite: PAP39A was a gift from Nicola Burgess-Brown (Addgene plasmid # 42342 ; http://n2t.net/addgene:42342 ; RRID:Addgene_42342)
